Addgene plasmid #175109: pLV V5-lamin B2
Purpose: Lentiviral expression of V5-tagged mouse Lmnb2
Depositing lab: Larry Gerace. Depositing organization: Scripps California (The Scripps Research Institute).
Backbone
  Vector backbone: pLV-EF1a-IRES-Puro
  Backbone manufacturer: Tobias Meyer (Addgene plasmid # 85132)
  Vector type: Mammalian Expression, Lentiviral
Growth in bacteria
  Bacterial resistance: Ampicillin, 100 μg/mL
  Growth temperature: 30°C
  Growth strain: NEB Stable
  Copy number: High Copy
Gene/Insert
  Gene/Insert name: Lmnb2
  Species: M. musculus (mouse)
  Entrez Gene: Lmnb2
  Tag / fusion protein: V5 (N terminal on insert)
  Cloning method: Gibson Cloning
Terms and licenses: Academic/Nonprofit Terms; Industry Terms: Not Available to Industry
How to cite: pLV V5-lamin B2 was a gift from Larry Gerace (Addgene plasmid # 175109 ; http://n2t.net/addgene:175109 ; RRID:Addgene_175109)
