[The description below was written by a language model from this plasmid's Addgene catalogue record and pLannotate feature annotations shown in this document.]
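Description:
pLV V5-lamin B2 is a lentiviral transfer plasmid for mammalian expression of mouse lamin B2 (Lmnb2) carrying an N-terminal V5 epitope tag. It was built by Gibson cloning into the pLV-EF1a-IRES-Puro backbone. In bacteria it is maintained through a high-copy ColE1/pUC-type origin and selected with ampicillin via the β-lactamase gene. Remnants of a lac promoter/operator region and a lacI fragment in the backbone are cloning-vector carryover with no evident role in the design.

The viral portion is HIV-1 derived. Two elements annotated as truncated LTRs flank the Ψ packaging signal (running into a gag fragment), the Rev response element for Rev-dependent nuclear export of the genomic RNA, and the cPPT/CTS, which aids nuclear import and transduction efficiency. The nef fragments annotated beside each LTR probably reflect the nef/U3 overlap in HIV-1 rather than functional coding sequence. The record does not state whether the vector is self-inactivating or which packaging generation it needs.

Within this frame, the human EF-1α core promoter with its intron A drives a single bicistronic transcript. The V5 tag comes first, followed after a short unannotated stretch by the Lmnb2 coding sequence. An EMCV IRES then permits translation of puromycin N-acetyltransferase, so puromycin-resistant cells should also express the tagged lamin. A WPRE downstream enhances transcript stability and expression.

The construct is suited to producing lentivirus for stable, selectable expression of V5-lamin B2, a nuclear lamina component. The epitope tag allows detection or immunoprecipitation of the exogenous protein with V5 antibodies.
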