Features (pLannotate 1.2.2; 24 found; start..end, strand, type, name):
    377..634     +  LTR            5' LTR (truncated): truncated 5' long terminal repeat (LTR) from HIV-1
    681..806     +  misc_feature   HIV-1 Ψ: packaging signal of human immunodeficiency virus type 1
    790..1128    +  CDS            HIV-1 gag (fragment): gag protein from human immunodeficiency virus 1; gag
   1303..1536    +  misc_feature   RRE: The Rev response element (RRE) of HIV-1 allows for Rev-dependent mRNA export from the nucleus to the cytoplasm.
   1913..2013    +  CDS            Rev (fragment): human immunodeficiency virus 1 (HIV-1) Rev protein; rev; enhances nuclear export of unspliced and incompletely spliced viral mRNAs
   2028..2143    +  misc_feature   cPPT/CTS: central polypurine tract and central termination sequence of HIV-1 (lacking the first T)
   2221..2432    +  promoter       EF-1α core promoter: core promoter for human elongation factor EF-1α
   2433..3371    +  intron         EF-1α intron A: intron upstream of the start codon of human EF-1α
   3396..3437    +  CDS            V5 tag: epitope tag from simian virus 5
   3516..5303    +  CDS            Lmnb2: LMNB2_MOUSE - Experimental evidence at protein level: Swiss-Prot protein existence level 1. Lamins are components of the nuclear lamina, a fibrous layer on the nucleoplasmic side of the inner nuclear membrane, which is thought to provide a framework for the nuclear envelope and may also interact with chromatin. From Mus musculus (Mouse).
   5445..6006    +  misc_feature   IRES: internal ribosome entry site (IRES) of the encephalomyocarditis virus (EMCV)
   6009..6608    +  CDS            PuroR: puromycin N-acetyltransferase; pac from Streptomyces alboniger; confers resistance to puromycin
   6632..7220    +  misc_feature   WPRE: woodchuck hepatitis virus posttranscriptional regulatory element
   7237..7755    +  CDS            nef (fragment): NEF_HV1BR - Experimental evidence at protein level: Swiss-Prot protein existence level 1. Extracellular Nef protein targets CD4(+) T-lymphocytes for apoptosis by interacting with CXCR4 surface receptors (PubMed:14990729). From Human immunodeficiency virus type 1 group M subtype B (isolate BRU/LAI) (HIV-1).
   7803..8060    +  LTR            5' LTR (truncated): truncated 5' long terminal repeat (LTR) from HIV-1
   8210..8232    -  protein_bind   lac operator (fragment): The lac repressor binds to the lac operator to inhibit transcription in E. coli. This inhibition can be relieved by adding lactose or isopropyl-β-D-thiogalactopyranoside (IPTG). lac repressor encoded by lacI
   8236..8266    -  promoter       lac promoter: promoter for the E. coli lac operon
   8281..8302    -  protein_bind   CAP binding site: CAP binding activates transcription in the presence of cAMP. E. coli catabolite activator protein
   8315..8407    -  CDS            lacI (fragment): lac repressor; lacI; The lac repressor binds to the lac operator to inhibit transcription in E. coli. This inhibition can be relieved by adding lactose or isopropyl-β-D-thiogalactopyranoside (IPTG).
   8590..9178    -  rep_origin     ori: high-copy-number ColE1/pMB1/pBR322/pUC origin of replication
   9349..10209   -  CDS            AmpR: β-lactamase; bla; confers resistance to ampicillin, carbenicillin, and related antibiotics
  10210..10314   -  promoter       AmpR promoter: bla
  10362..10496   +  polyA_signal   SV40 poly(A) signal: SV40 polyadenylation signal
  10663..329     +  CDS            nef (fragment) (across the origin): NEF_HV1BR - Experimental evidence at protein level: Swiss-Prot protein existence level 1. Extracellular Nef protein targets CD4(+) T-lymphocytes for apoptosis by interacting with CXCR4 surface receptors (PubMed:14990729). From Human immunodeficiency virus type 1 group M subtype B (isolate BRU/LAI) (HIV-1).
>Addgene plasmid #175109 | pLV V5-lamin B2 | addgene full sequence | sequence record 351741 | Addgene NGS Result
TGGAAGGGCTAATTCACTCCCAAAGAAGACAAGATATCCTTGATCTGTGGATCTACCACACACAAGGCTA
CTTCCCTGATTAGCAGAACTACACACCAGGGCCAGGGGTCAGATATCCACTGACCTTTGGATGGTGCTAC
AAGCTAGTACCAGTTGAGCCAGATAAGGTAGAAGAGGCCAATAAAGGAGAGAACACCAGCTTGTTACACC
CTGTGAGCCTGCATGGGATGGATGACCCGGAGAGAGAAGTGTTAGAGTGGAGGTTTGACAGCCGCCTAGC
ATTTCATCACGTGGCCCGAGAGCTGCATCCGGAGTACTTCAAGAACTGCTGATATCGAGCTTGCTACAAG
GGACTTTCCGCTGGGGACTTTCCAGGGAGGCGTGGCCTGGGCGGGACTGGGGAGTGGCGAGCCCTCAGAT
CCTGCATATAAGCAGCTGCTTTTTGCCTGTACTGGGTCTCTCTGGTTAGACCAGATCTGAGCCTGGGAGC
TCTCTGGCTAACTAGGGAACCCACTGCTTAAGCCTCAATAAAGCTTGCCTTGAGTGCTTCAAGTAGTGTG
TGCCCGTCTGTTGTGTGACTCTGGTAACTAGAGATCCCTCAGACCCTTTTAGTCAGTGTGGAAAATCTCT
AGCAGTGGCGCCCGAACAGGGACTTGAAAGCGAAAGGGAAACCAGAGGAGCTCTCTCGACGCAGGACTCG
GCTTGCTGAAGCGCGCACGGCAAGAGGCGAGGGGCGGCGACTGGTGAGTACGCCAAAAATTTTGACTAGC
GGAGGCTAGAAGGAGAGAGATGGGTGCGAGAGCGTCAGTATTAAGCGGGGGAGAATTAGATCGCGATGGG
AAAAAATTCGGTTAAGGCCAGGGGGAAAGAAAAAATATAAATTAAAACATATAGTATGGGCAAGCAGGGA
GCTAGAACGATTCGCAGTTAATCCTGGCCTGTTAGAAACATCAGAAGGCTGTAGACAAATACTGGGACAG
CTACAACCATCCCTTCAGACAGGATCAGAAGAACTTAGATCATTATATAATACAGTAGCAACCCTCTATT
GTGTGCATCAAAGGATAGAGATAAAAGACACCAAGGAAGCTTTAGACAAGATAGAGGAAGAGCAAAACAA
AAGTAAGACCACCGCACAGCAAGCGGCCGGCCGCTGATCTTCAGACCTGGAGGAGGAGATATGAGGGACA
ATTGGAGAAGTGAATTATATAAATATAAAGTAGTAAAAATTGAACCATTAGGAGTAGCACCCACCAAGGC
AAAGAGAAGAGTGGTGCAGAGAGAAAAAAGAGCAGTGGGAATAGGAGCTTTGTTCCTTGGGTTCTTGGGA
GCAGCAGGAAGCACTATGGGCGCAGCGTCAATGACGCTGACGGTACAGGCCAGACAATTATTGTCTGGTA
TAGTGCAGCAGCAGAACAATTTGCTGAGGGCTATTGAGGCGCAACAGCATCTGTTGCAACTCACAGTCTG
GGGCATCAAGCAGCTCCAGGCAAGAATCCTGGCTGTGGAAAGATACCTAAAGGATCAACAGCTCCTGGGG
ATTTGGGGTTGCTCTGGAAAACTCATTTGCACCACTGCTGTGCCTTGGAATGCTAGTTGGAGTAATAAAT
CTCTGGAACAGATTTGGAATCACACGACCTGGATGGAGTGGGACAGAGAAATTAACAATTACACAAGCTT
AATACACTCCTTAATTGAAGAATCGCAAAACCAGCAAGAAAAGAATGAACAAGAATTATTGGAATTAGAT
AAATGGGCAAGTTTGTGGAATTGGTTTAACATAACAAATTGGCTGTGGTATATAAAATTATTCATAATGA
TAGTAGGAGGCTTGGTAGGTTTAAGAATAGTTTTTGCTGTACTTTCTATAGTGAATAGAGTTAGGCAGGG
ATATTCACCATTATCGTTTCAGACCCACCTCCCAACCCCGAGGGGACCCGACAGGCCCGAAGGAATAGAA
GAAGAAGGTGGAGAGAGAGACAGAGACAGATCCATTCGATTAGTGAACGGATCTCGACGGTATCGCCTTT
AAAAGAAAAGGGGGGATTGGGGGGTACAGTGCAGGGGAAAGAATAGTAGACATAATAGCAACAGACATAC
AAACTAAAGAATTACAAAAACAAATTACAAAAATTCAAAATTTTCGGGTTTATTACAGGGACAGCAGAGA
TCCAGTTTATCGATGAGGCCCTTTCGTCTTCACTCGAGGTGCCCGTCAGTGGGCAGAGCGCACATCGCCC
ACAGTCCCCGAGAAGTTGGGGGGAGGGGTCGGCAATTGAACCGGTGCCTAGAGAAGGTGGCGCGGGGTAA
ACTGGGAAAGTGATGTCGTGTACTGGCTCCGCCTTTTTCCCGAGGGTGGGGGAGAACCGTATATAAGTGC
AGTAGTCGCCGTGAACGTTCTTTTTCGCAACGGGTTTGCCGCCAGAACACAGGTAAGTGCCGTGTGTGGT
TCCCGCGGGCCTGGCCTCTTTACGGGTTATGGCCCTTGCGTGCCTTGAATTACTTCCACCTGGCTGCAGT
ACGTGATTCTTGATCCCGAGCTTCGGGTTGGAAGTGGGTGGGAGAGTTCGAGGCCTTGCGCTTAAGGAGC
CCCTTCGCCTCGTGCTTGAGTTGAGGCCTGGCCTGGGCGCTGGGGCCGCCGCGTGCGAATCTGGTGGCAC
CTTCGCGCCTGTCTCGCTGCTTTCGATAAGTCTCTAGCCATTTAAAATTTTTGATGACCTGCTGCGACGC
TTTTTTTCTGGCAAGATAGTCTTGTAAATGCGGGCCAAGATCTGCACACTGGTATTTCGGTTTTTGGGGC
CGCGGGCGGCGACGGGGCCCGTGCGTCCCAGCGCACATGTTCGGCGAGGCGGGGCCTGCGAGCGCGGCCA
CCGAGAATCGGACGGGGGTAGTCTCAAGCTGGCCGGCCTGCTCTGGTGCCTGGCCTCGCGCCGCCGTGTA
TCGCCCCGCCCTGGGCGGCAAGGCTGGCCCGGTCGGCACCAGTTGCGTGAGCGGAAAGATGGCCGCTTCC
CGGCCCTGCTGCAGGGAGCTCAAAATGGAGGACGCGGCGCTCGGGAGAGCGGGCGGGTGAGTCACCCACA
CAAAGGAAAAGGGCCTTTCCGTCCTCAGCCGTCGCTTCATGTGACTCCACGGAGTACCGGGCGCCGTCCA
GGCACCTCGATTAGTTCTCGAGCTTTTGGAGTACGTCGTCTTTAGGTTGGGGGGAGGGGTTTTATGCGAT
GGAGTTTCCCCACACTGAGTGGGTGGAGACTGAAGTTAGGCCAGCTTGGCACTTGATGTAATTCTCCTTG
GAATTTGCCCTTTTTGAGTTTGGATCTTGGTTCATTCTCAAGCCTCAGACAGTGGTTCAAAGTTTTTTTC
TTCCATTTCAGGTGTCGTGAGGATCCGCCGCCATGGGTAAGCCTATCCCTAACCCTCTCCTCGGTCTCGA
TTCTACGGGGGGCGGAGGGGGTGGGCCCATGAGCGCGCCGCATTCGGGCAACCGAGGTGATTCTCCCGCC
GCCGCCACCTCCGCCATGGCGTCTCTGCCGCCCCACGCGGGGCCCGCCACGCCGCTGTCGCCCACGCGTC
TGTCTCGGCTGCAGGAGAAGGAGGAGCTCCGTGAGCTCAACGACCGCCTGGCACACTACATCGACCGTGT
CCGCGCGCTGGAGCTGGAGAATGATAGGTTGCTGCTCCGGATCTCCGAGAAGGAGGAGGTGACCACTCGC
GAGGTGAGTGGCATCAAGACCCTGTACGAGTCAGAGCTGGCTGACGCCCGACGGGTACTGGATGAGACGG
CCCGTGAACGTGCCCGGCTGCAGATTGAAATTGGAAAGGTGCAGGCTGAGCTAGAGGAGGCCAGGAAGAG
TGCCAAGAAGCGGGAAGGTGAGCTCACAGTGGCCCAGGGCCGAGTGAAGGATCTGGAATCACTGTTTCAC
CGGAGTGAGGCTGAGCTGGCCACAGCCCTCAGTGACAAGCAGGGCCTGGAGACAGAGGTGGCAGAGCTTC
GAGCACAGCTGGCCAAGGCAGAAGATGGTCATGCTGTGGCCAAGAAGCAGTTGGAGAAGGAGACGCTGAT
GCGTGTGGACCTGGAGAACCGATGCCAGAGCCTGCAGGAGGAGCTGGCTTTCAGCAAGAGTGTGTTTGAG
GAGGAGGTACGGGAGACCCGACGGAGGCACGAGCGGCGCTTGGTGGAGGTGGACAGCAGCCGGCAACAGG
AATATGACTTCAAGATGGCTCAGGCCCTGGAGGACCTGCGCAGTCAGCACGATGAGCAAGTGCGCCTGTA
CCGGGTAGAACTGGAGCAGACCTACCAGGCCAAGCTGGACAACGCCAAGCTGCTCTCGGACCAGAATGAC
AAGGCAGCCCATGCAGCCCGCGAGGAGCTCAAGGAGGCCCGCATGCGCGTGGAGTCCCTCAGCTACCAGC
TTTTAGGCCTCCAAAAGCAGGCCAGTGCTGCAGAGAACCACATCCATGAGCTGGAGGAGGCCTTGGCTGG
GGAGCGTGACAAGTTCCGCAAGATGCTGGACGCTAAGGAACAGGAGATGACGGAGGTGCGGGACGCCATG
CAGCAGCAGCTGGCAGAGTACCAAGAGCTGCTGGACATTAAGCTGGCCCTGGACATGGAGATAAGCGCCT
ACCGCAAGCTGCTGGAGGGCGAGGAGGAGAGGCTGAAGCTGTCTCCCAGCCCTTCATCACGGATCACCAT
CTCTCGGGCCACATCGAGCAGCAGCAGCAGCAGCGGGGTTGGCATGTCTGTGGGCCAGGGCCGGGGCAAG
CGCCGGCGGCTGGAGACTGAGGACACCTCAGGCTCACCCAGCAGGGCTTCCAGAGTGAGCAGCGGCTCCC
GCCTGGCTCAGCAGACTGTGGCCACGGGTGTTGTGAACATCGACGAGGTGGACCCAGAGGGCAGGTTCGT
GCGCCTTAAGAACTCTTCAGACAAGGACCAGTCTTTGGGGAACTGGAGGATCAAGAGACAGGTTCTGGAG
GGTGAGGACATTGCCTACAAGTTCACACCCAAGTATGTCCTGCGGGCCGGCCAGACTGTCACGGTGTGGG
CAGCTGGCGCAGGGGCTACCCACAGTCCCCCATCAACCCTTGTGTGGAAAAGCCAGACCAACTGGGGCCC
TGGGGAGAGCTTCCGCACTGCCCTGGTCAGTGCCGACGGTGAGGAGGTGGCCGTGAAGGCTGCAAAGCAC
TCATCTGTCCAGGGGAGGGAGAACGGGGAAGAGGAGGAAGAGGAAGAGGCAGAATTCGGTGAAGAGGACC
TCTTCCACCAGCAGGGGGACCCAAGGACTACCTCAAGGGGCTGCCGACTGATGTGATAATGGGCCGCGAC
GATGTTTAAACTTCGAAACGCGTGAATTCCTCGAGGGCGGCCGCTCTAGAGTCGACGGGCCGCGGTAACA
ATTGTTAACTAACTTAAGCTAGCAACGGTTTCCCTCTAGCGGGATCAATTCCGCCCCCCCCCCCTAACGT
TACTGGCCGAAGCCGCTTGGAATAAGGCCGGTGTGCGTTTGTCTATATGTTATTTTCCACCATATTGCCG
TCTTTTGGCAATGTGAGGGCCCGGAAACCTGGCCCTGTCTTCTTGACGAGCATTCCTAGGGGTCTTTCCC
CTCTCGCCAAAGGAATGCAAGGTCTGTTGAATGTCGTGAAGGAAGCAGTTCCTCTGGAAGCTTCTTGAAG
ACAAACAACGTCTGTAGCGACCCTTTGCAGGCAGCGGAACCCCCCACCTGGCGACAGGTGCCTCTGCGGC
CAAAAGCCACGTGTATAAGATACACCTGCAAAGGCGGCACAACCCCAGTGCCACGTTGTGAGTTGGATAG
TTGTGGAAAGAGTCAAATGGCTCTCCTCAAGCGTATTCAACAAGGGGCTGAAGGATGCCCAGAAGGTACC
CCATTGTATGGGATCTGATCTGGGGCCTCGGTGCACATGCTTTACATGTGTTTAGTCGAGGTTAAAAAAA
CGTCTAGGCCCCCCGAACCACGGGGACGTGGTTTTCCTTTGAAAAACACGATAATACCATGACCGAGTAC
AAGCCCACGGTGCGCCTCGCCACCCGCGACGACGTCCCCAGGGCCGTACGCACCCTCGCCGCCGCGTTCG
CCGACTACCCCGCCACGCGCCACACCGTCGATCCGGACCGCCACATCGAGCGGGTCACCGAGCTGCAAGA
ACTCTTCCTCACGCGCGTCGGGCTCGACATCGGCAAGGTGTGGGTCGCGGACGACGGCGCCGCGGTGGCG
GTCTGGACCACGCCGGAGAGCGTCGAAGCGGGGGCGGTGTTCGCCGAGATCGGCCCGCGCATGGCCGAGT
TGAGCGGTTCCCGGCTGGCCGCGCAGCAACAGATGGAAGGCCTCCTGGCGCCGCACCGGCCCAAGGAGCC
CGCGTGGTTCCTGGCCACCGTCGGCGTCTCGCCCGACCACCAGGGCAAGGGTCTGGGCAGCGCCGTCGTG
CTCCCCGGAGTGGAGGCGGCCGAGCGCGCCGGGGTGCCCGCCTTCCTGGAGACCTCCGCGCCCCGCAACC
TCCCCTTCTACGAGCGGCTCGGCTTCACCGTCACCGCCGACGTCGAGGTGCCCGAAGGACCGCGCACCTG
GTGCATGACCCGCAAGCCCGGTGCCTGACCCGGGCGGGGCGCGTCTGGAACAATCAACCTCTGGATTACA
AAATTTGTGAAAGATTGACTGGTATTCTTAACTATGTTGCTCCTTTTACGCTATGTGGATACGCTGCTTT
AATGCCTTTGTATCATGCTATTGCTTCCCGTATGGCTTTCATTTTCTCCTCCTTGTATAAATCCTGGTTG
CTGTCTCTTTATGAGGAGTTGTGGCCCGTTGTCAGGCAACGTGGCGTGGTGTGCACTGTGTTTGCTGACG
CAACCCCCACTGGTTGGGGCATTGCCACCACCTGTCAGCTCCTTTCCGGGACTTTCGCTTTCCCCCTCCC
TATTGCCACGGCGGAACTCATCGCCGCCTGCCTTGCCCGCTGCTGGACAGGGGCTCGGCTGTTGGGCACT
GACAATTCCGTGGTGTTGTCGGGGAAGCTGACGTCCTTTCCATGGCTGCTCGCCTGTGTTGCCACCTGGA
TTCTGCGCGGGACGTCCTTCTGCTACGTCCCTTCGGCCCTCAATCCAGCGGACCTTCCTTCCCGCGGCCT
GCTGCCGGCTCTGCGGCCTCTTCCGCGTCTTCGCCTTCGCCCTCAGACGAGTCGGATCTCCCTTTGGGCC
GCCTCCCCGCCTGGAATTAATTCTGCAGTCGAGACCTAGAAAAACATGGAGCAATCACAAGTAGCAATAC
AGCAGCTACCAATGCTGATTGTGCCTGGCTAGAAGCACAAGAGGAGGAGGAGGTGGGTTTTCCAGTCACA
CCTCAGGTACCTTTAAGACCAATGACTTACAAGGCAGCTGTAGATCTTAGCCACTTTTTAAAAGAAAAGA
GGGGACTGGAAGGGCTAATTCACTCCCAACGAAGACAAGATATCCTTGATCTGTGGATCTACCACACACA
AGGCTACTTCCCTGATTAGCAGAACTACACACCAGGGCCAGGGGTCAGATATCCACTGACCTTTGGATGG
TGCTACAAGCTAGTACCAGTTGAGCCAGATAAGGTAGAAGAGGCCAATAAAGGAGAGAACACCAGCTTGT
TACACCCTGTGAGCCTGCATGGGATGGATGACCCGGAGAGAGAAGTGTTAGAGTGGAGGTTTGACAGCCG
CCTAGCATTTCATCACGTGGCCCGAGAGCTGCATCCGGAGTACTTCAAGAACTGCTGATATCGAGCTTGC
TACAAGGGACTTTCCGCTGGGGACTTTCCAGGGAGGCGTGGCCTGGGCGGGACTGGGGAGTGGCGAGCCC
TCAGATCCTGCATATAAGCAGCTGCTTTTTGCCTGTACTGGGTCTCTCTGGTTAGACCAGATCTGAGCCT
GGGAGCTCTCTGGCTAACTAGGGAACCCACTGCTTAAGCCTCAATAAAGCTTGCCTTGAGTGCTTCAAGT
AGTGTGTGCCCGTCTGTTGTGTGACTCTGGTAACTAGAGATCCCTCAGACCCTTTTAGTCAGTGTGGAAA
ATCTCTAGCAGTAGTAGTTCATGTCATCTTATTATTCAGTATTTATAACTTGCAAAGAAATGAATATCAG
AGAGTGAGAGGCCTTGACATTGCTAGCGTTTACCGTCGACCTCTAGCTAGAGCTTGGCGTAATCATGGTC
ATAGCTGTTTCCTGTGTGAAATTGTTATCCGCTCACAATTCCACACAACATACGAGCCGGAAGCATAAAG
TGTAAAGCCTGGGGTGCCTAATGAGTGAGCTAACTCACATTAATTGCGTTGCGCTCACTGCCCGCTTTCC
AGTCGGGAAACCTGTCGTGCCAGCTGCATTAATGAATCGGCCAACGCGCGGGGAGAGGCGGTTTGCGTAT
TGGGCGCTCTTCCGCTTCCTCGCTCACTGACTCGCTGCGCTCGGTCGTTCGGCTGCGGCGAGCGGTATCA
GCTCACTCAAAGGCGGTAATACGGTTATCCACAGAATCAGGGGATAACGCAGGAAAGAACATGTGAGCAA
AAGGCCAGCAAAAGGCCAGGAACCGTAAAAAGGCCGCGTTGCTGGCGTTTTTCCATAGGCTCCGCCCCCC
TGACGAGCATCACAAAAATCGACGCTCAAGTCAGAGGTGGCGAAACCCGACAGGACTATAAAGATACCAG
GCGTTTCCCCCTGGAAGCTCCCTCGTGCGCTCTCCTGTTCCGACCCTGCCGCTTACCGGATACCTGTCCG
CCTTTCTCCCTTCGGGAAGCGTGGCGCTTTCTCATAGCTCACGCTGTAGGTATCTCAGTTCGGTGTAGGT
CGTTCGCTCCAAGCTGGGCTGTGTGCACGAACCCCCCGTTCAGCCCGACCGCTGCGCCTTATCCGGTAAC
TATCGTCTTGAGTCCAACCCGGTAAGACACGACTTATCGCCACTGGCAGCAGCCACTGGTAACAGGATTA
GCAGAGCGAGGTATGTAGGCGGTGCTACAGAGTTCTTGAAGTGGTGGCCTAACTACGGCTACACTAGAAG
AACAGTATTTGGTATCTGCGCTCTGCTGAAGCCAGTTACCTTCGGAAAAAGAGTTGGTAGCTCTTGATCC
GGCAAACAAACCACCGCTGGTAGCGGTGGTTTTTTTGTTTGCAAGCAGCAGATTACGCGCAGAAAAAAAG
GATCTCAAGAAGATCCTTTGATCTTTTCTACGGGGTCTGACGCTCAGTGGAACGAAAACTCACGTTAAGG
GATTTTGGTCATGAGATTATCAAAAAGGATCTTCACCTAGATCCTTTTAAATTAAAAATGAAGTTTTAAA
TCAATCTAAAGTATATATGAGTAAACTTGGTCTGACAGTTACCAATGCTTAATCAGTGAGGCACCTATCT
CAGCGATCTGTCTATTTCGTTCATCCATAGTTGCCTGACTCCCCGTCGTGTAGATAACTACGATACGGGA
GGGCTTACCATCTGGCCCCAGTGCTGCAATGATACCGCGAGACCCACGCTCACCGGCTCCAGATTTATCA
GCAATAAACCAGCCAGCCGGAAGGGCCGAGCGCAGAAGTGGTCCTGCAACTTTATCCGCCTCCATCCAGT
CTATTAATTGTTGCCGGGAAGCTAGAGTAAGTAGTTCGCCAGTTAATAGTTTGCGCAACGTTGTTGCCAT
TGCTACAGGCATCGTGGTGTCACGCTCGTCGTTTGGTATGGCTTCATTCAGCTCCGGTTCCCAACGATCA
AGGCGAGTTACATGATCCCCCATGTTGTGCAAAAAAGCGGTTAGCTCCTTCGGTCCTCCGATCGTTGTCA
GAAGTAAGTTGGCCGCAGTGTTATCACTCATGGTTATGGCAGCACTGCATAATTCTCTTACTGTCATGCC
ATCCGTAAGATGCTTTTCTGTGACTGGTGAGTACTCAACCAAGTCATTCTGAGAATAGTGTATGCGGCGA
CCGAGTTGCTCTTGCCCGGCGTCAATACGGGATAATACCGCGCCACATAGCAGAACTTTAAAAGTGCTCA
TCATTGGAAAACGTTCTTCGGGGCGAAAACTCTCAAGGATCTTACCGCTGTTGAGATCCAGTTCGATGTA
ACCCACTCGTGCACCCAACTGATCTTCAGCATCTTTTACTTTCACCAGCGTTTCTGGGTGAGCAAAAACA
GGAAGGCAAAATGCCGCAAAAAAGGGAATAAGGGCGACACGGAAATGTTGAATACTCATACTCTTCCTTT
TTCAATATTATTGAAGCATTTATCAGGGTTATTGTCTCATGAGCGGATACATATTTGAATGTATTTAGAA
AAATAAACAAATAGGGGTTCCGCGCACATTTCCCCGAAAAGTGCCACCTGACGTCGACGGATCGGGAGAT
CAACTTGTTTATTGCAGCTTATAATGGTTACAAATAAAGCAATAGCATCACAAATTTCACAAATAAAGCA
TTTTTTTCACTGCATTCTAGTTGTGGTTTGTCCAAACTCATCAATGTATCTTATCATGTCTGGATCAACT
GGATAACTCAAGCTAACCAAAATCATCCCAAACTTCCCACCCCATACCCTATTACCACTGCCAATTACCT
GTGGTTTCATTTACTCTAAACCTGTGATTCCTCTGAATTATTTTCATTTTAAAGAAATTGTATTTGTTAA
ATATGTACTACAAACTTAGTAGT
